>Addgene plasmid #191148 | EK0312 pAAV-EF1a-DIO-EYFP-WPRE-HGHpA | addgene full sequence | sequence record 375404 | Addgene NGS Result
TCCTGCAGGCAGCTGCGCGCTCGCTCGCTCACTGAGGCCGCCCGGGCGTCGGGCGACCTTTGGTCGCCCG
GCCTCAGTGAGCGAGCGAGCGCGCAGAGAGGGAGTGGCCAACTCCATCACTAGGGGTTCCTGCGGCCGCA
CGCGTAAGCTTTGCAAAGATGGATAAAGTTTTAAACAGAGAGGAATCTTTGCAGCTAATGGACCTTCTAG
GTCTTGAAAGGAGTGGGAATTGGCTCCGGTGCCCGTCAGTGGGCAGAGCGCACATCGCCCACAGTCCCCG
AGAAGTTGGGGGGAGGGGTCGGCAATTGAACCGGTGCCTAGAGAAGGTGGCGCGGGGTAAACTGGGAAAG
TGATGTCGTGTACTGGCTCCGCCTTTTTCCCGAGGGTGGGGGAGAACCGTATATAAGTGCAGTAGTCGCC
GTGAACGTTCTTTTTCGCAACGGGTTTGCCGCCAGAACACAGGTAAGTGCCGTGTGTGGTTCCCGCGGGC
CTGGCCTCTTTACGGGTTATGGCCCTTGCGTGCCTTGAATTACTTCCACCTGGCTGCAGTACGTGATTCT
TGATCCCGAGCTTCGGGTTGGAAGTGGGTGGGAGAGTTCGAGGCCTTGCGCTTAAGGAGCCCCTTCGCCT
CGTGCTTGAGTTGAGGCCTGGCCTGGGCGCTGGGGCCGCCGCGTGCGAATCTGGTGGCACCTTCGCGCCT
GTCTCGCTGCTTTCGATAAGTCTCTAGCCATTTAAAATTTTTGATGACCTGCTGCGACGCTTTTTTTCTG
GCAAGATAGTCTTGTAAATGCGGGCCAAGATCTGCACACTGGTATTTCGGTTTTTGGGGCCGCGGGCGGC
GACGGGGCCCGTGCGTCCCAGCGCACATGTTCGGCGAGGCGGGGCCTGCGAGCGCGGCCACCGAGAATCG
GACGGGGGTAGTCTCAAGCTGGCCGGCCTGCTCTGGTGCCTGGCCTCGCGCCGCCGTGTATCGCCCCGCC
CTGGGCGGCAAGGCTGGCCCGGTCGGCACCAGTTGCGTGAGCGGAAAGATGGCCGCTTCCCGGCCCTGCT
GCAGGGAGCTCAAAATGGAGGACGCGGCGCTCGGGAGAGCGGGCGGGTGAGTCACCCACACAAAGGAAAA
GGGCCTTTCCGTCCTCAGCCGTCGCTTCATGTGACTCCACGGAGTACCGGGCGCCGTCCAGGCACCTCGA
TTAGTTCTCGAGCTTTTGGAGTACGTCGTCTTTAGGTTGGGGGGAGGGGTTTTATGCGATGGAGTTTCCC
CACACTGAGTGGGTGGAGACTGAAGTTAGGCCAGCTTGGCACTTGATGTAATTCTCCTTGGAATTTGCCC
TTTTTGAGTTTGGATCTTGGTTCATTCTCAAGCCTCAGACAGTGGTTCAAAGTTTTTTTCTTCCATTTCA
GGTGTCGTGAGGTACCGGATCCTCTAGAGTCGACTCCGGAATAACTTCGTATAGGATACTTTATACGAAG
TTATGCAGAATGGTAGCTGGATTGTAGCTGCTATTAGCAATATGAAACCTCTTAATAACTTCGTATAGCA
TACATTATACGAAGTTATGGCGCGCCCTATTACTTGTACAGCTCGTCCATGCCGAGAGTGATCCCGGCGG
CGGTCACGAACTCCAGCAGGACCATGTGATCGCGCTTCTCGTTGGGGTCTTTGCTCAGGGCGGACTGGTA
GCTCAGGTAGTGGTTGTCGGGCAGCAGCACGGGGCCGTCGCCGATGGGGGTGTTCTGCTGGTAGTGGTCG
GCGAGCTGCACGCTGCCGTCCTCGATGTTGTGGCGGATCTTGAAGTTCACCTTGATGCCGTTCTTCTGCT
TGTCGGCCATGATATAGACGTTGTGGCTGTTGTAGTTGTACTCCAGCTTGTGCCCCAGGATGTTGCCGTC
CTCCTTGAAGTCGATGCCCTTCAGCTCGATGCGGTTCACCAGGGTGTCGCCCTCGAACTTCACCTCGGCG
CGGGTCTTGTAGTTGCCGTCGTCCTTGAAGAAGATGGTGCGCTCCTGGACGTAGCCTTCGGGCATGGCGG
ACTTGAAGAAGTCGTGCTGCTTCATGTGGTCGGGGTAGCGGGCGAAGCACTGCAGGCCGTAGCCGAAGGT
GGTCACGAGGGTGGGCCAGGGCACGGGCAGCTTGCCGGTGGTGCAGATGAACTTCAGGGTCAGCTTGCCG
TAGGTGGCATCGCCCTCGCCCTCGCCGGACACGCTGAACTTGTGGCCGTTTACGTCGCCGTCCAGCTCGA
CCAGGATGGGCACCACCCCGGTGAACAGCTCCTCGCCCTTGCTCACCATGGTGGCGCTAGCATAACTTCG
TATAAAGTATCCTATACGAAGTTATTTGCCTTAACCCAGAAATTATCACTGTTATTCTTTAGAATGGTGC
AAAGAATAACTTCGTATAATGTATGCTATACGAAGTTATGAATTCGATATCAAGCTTATCGATAATCAAC
CTCTGGATTACAAAATTTGTGAAAGATTGACTGGTATTCTTAACTATGTTGCTCCTTTTACGCTATGTGG
ATACGCTGCTTTAATGCCTTTGTATCATGCTATTGCTTCCCGTATGGCTTTCATTTTCTCCTCCTTGTAT
AAATCCTGGTTGCTGTCTCTTTATGAGGAGTTGTGGCCCGTTGTCAGGCAACGTGGCGTGGTGTGCACTG
TGTTTGCTGACGCAACCCCCACTGGTTGGGGCATTGCCACCACCTGTCAGCTCCTTTCCGGGACTTTCGC
TTTCCCCCTCCCTATTGCCACGGCGGAACTCATCGCCGCCTGCCTTGCCCGCTGCTGGACAGGGGCTCGG
CTGTTGGGCACTGACAATTCCGTGGTGTTGTCGGGGAAATCATCGTCCTTTCCTTGGCTGCTCGCCTATG
TTGCCACCTGGATTCTGCGCGGGACGTCCTTCTGCTACGTCCCTTCGGCCCTCAATCCAGCGGACCTTCC
TTCCCGCGGCCTGCTGCCGGCTCTGCGGCCTCTTCCGCGTCTTCGCCTTCGCCCTCAGACGAGTCGGATC
TCCCTTTGGGCCGCCTCCCCGCATCGATACCGAGCGCTGCTCGAGAGATCTACGGGTGGCATCCCTGTGA
CCCCTCCCCAGTGCCTCTCCTGGCCCTGGAAGTTGCCACTCCAGTGCCCACCAGCCTTGTCCTAATAAAA
TTAAGTTGCATCATTTTGTCTGACTAGGTGTCCTTCTATAATATTATGGGGTGGAGGGGGGTGGTATGGA
GCAAGGGGCAAGTTGGGAAGACAACCTGTAGGGCCTGCGGGGTCTATTGGGAACCAAGCTGGAGTGCAGT
GGCACAATCTTGGCTCACTGCAATCTCCGCCTCCTGGGTTCAAGCGATTCTCCTGCCTCAGCCTCCCGAG
TTGTTGGGATTCCAGGCATGCATGACCAGGCTCAGCTAATTTTTGTTTTTTTGGTAGAGACGGGGTTTCA
CCATATTGGCCAGGCTGGTCTCCAACTCCTAATCTCAGGTGATCTACCCACCTTGGCCTCCCAAATTGCT
GGGATTACAGGCGTGAACCACTGCTCCCTTCCCTGTCCTTCTGATTTTGTAGGTAACCACGTGCGGACCG
AGCGGCCGCAGGAACCCCTAGTGATGGAGTTGGCCACTCCCTCTCTGCGCGCTCGCTCGCTCACTGAGGC
CGGGCGACCAAAGGTCGCCCGACGCCCGGGCTTTGCCCGGGCGGCCTCAGTGAGCGAGCGAGCGCGCAGC
TGCCTGCAGGGGCGCCTGATGCGGTATTTTCTCCTTACGCATCTGTGCGGTATTTCACACCGCATA
[95 nt withheld, positions 3777-3871]
T
[46 nt withheld, positions 3873-3918]
C
[141 nt withheld, positions 3920-4060]
CCTTTGACGTTGGAGTCCACGTTCTTT
[37 nt withheld, positions 4088-4124]
ACTCTATCTCGGGCTATTCTTTTGATTTATAAGGGATTTTGCCGATTTCGGTCTATTGGTTAAAAAATGA
GCTGATTTAACAAAAATTTAACGCGAATTTTAACAAAATATTAACGTTTACAATTTTATGGTGCACTCTC
AGTACAATCTGCTCTGATGCCGCATAGTTAAGCCAGCCCCGACACCCGCCAACACCCGCTGACGCGCCCT
GACGGGCTTGTCTGCTCCCGGCATCCGCTTACAGACAAGCTGTGACCGTCTCCGGGAGCTGCATGTGTCA
GAGGTTTTCACCGTCATCACCGAAACGCGCGAGACGAAAGGGCCTCGTGATACGCCTATTTTTATAGGTT
AATGTCATGATAATAATGGTTTCTTAGACGTCAGGTGGCACTTTTCGGGGAAATGTGCGCGGAACCCCTA
TTTGTTTATTTTTCTAAATACATTCAAATATGTATCCGCTCATGAGACAATAACCCTGATAAATGCTTCA
ATAATATTGAAAAAGGAAGAGTATGAGTATTCAACATTTCCGTGTCGCCCTTATTCCCTTTTTTGCGGCA
TTTTGCCTTCCTGTTTTTGCTCACCCAGAAACGCTGGTGAAAGTAAAAGATGCTGAAGATCAGTTGGGTG
CACGAGTGGGTTACATCGAACTGGATCTCAACAGCGGTAAGATCCTTGAGAGTTTTCGCCCCGAAGAACG
TTTTCCAATGATGAGCACTTTTAAAGTTCTGCTATGTGGCGCGGTATTATCCCGTATTGACGCCGGGCAA
GAGCAACTCGGTCGCCGCATACACTATTCTCAGAATGACTTGGTTGAGTACTCACCAGTCACAGAAAAGC
ATCTTACGGATGGCATGACAGTAAGAGAATTATGCAGTGCTGCCATAACCATGAGTGATAACACTGCGGC
CAACTTACTTCTGACAACGATCGGAGGACCGAAGGAGCTAACCGCTTTTTTGCACAACATGGGGGATCAT
GTAACTCGCCTTGATCGTTGGGAACCGGAGCTGAATGAAGCCATACCAAACGACGAGCGTGACACCACGA
TGCCTGTAGCAATGGCAACAACGTTGCGCAAACTATTAACTGGCGAACTACTTACTCTAGCTTCCCGGCA
ACAATTAATAGACTGGATGGAGGCGGATAAAGTTGCAGGACCACTTCTGCGCTCGGCCCTTCCGGCTGGC
TGGTTTATTGCTGATAAATCTGGAGCCGGTGAGCGTGGGTCTCGCGGTATCATTGCAGCACTGGGGCCAG
ATGGTAAGCCCTCCCGTATCGTAGTTATCTACACGACGGGGAGTCAGGCAACTATGGATGAACGAAATAG
ACAGATCGCTGAGATAGGTGCCTCACTGATTAAGCATTGGTAACTGTCAGACCAAGTTTACTCATATATA
CTTTAGATTGATTTAAAACTTCATTTTTAATTTAAAAGGATCTAGGTGAAGATCCTTTTTGATAATCTCA
TGACCAAAATCCCTTAACGTGAGTTTTCGTTCCACTGAGCGTCAGACCCCGTAGAAAAGATCAAAGGATC
TTCTTGAGATCCTTTTTTTCTGCGCGTAATCTGCTGCTTGCAAACAAAAAAACCACCGCTACCAGCGGTG
GTTTGTTTGCCGGATCAAGAGCTACCAACTCTTTTTCCGAAGGTAACTGGCTTCAGCAGAGCGCAGATAC
CAAATACTGTTCTTCTAGTGTAGCCGTAGTTAGGCCACCACTTCAAGAACTCTGTAGCACCGCCTACATA
CCTCGCTCTGCTAATCCTGTTACCAGTGGCTGCTGCCAGTGGCGATAAGTCGTGTCTTACCGGGTTGGAC
TCAAGACGATAGTTACCGGATAAGGCGCAGCGGTCGGGCTGAACGGGGGGTTCGTGCACACAGCCCAGCT
TGGAGCGAACGACCTACACCGAACTGAGATACCTACAGCGTGAGCTATGAGAAAGCGCCACGCTTCCCGA
AGGGAGAAAGGCGGACAGGTATCCGGTAAGCGGCAGGGTCGGAACAGGAGAGCGCACGAGGGAGCTTCCA
GGGGGAAACGCCTGGTATCTTTATAGTCCTGTCGGGTTTCGCCACCTCTGACTTGAGCGTCGATTTTTGT
GATGCTCGTCAGGGGGGCGGAGCCTATGGAAAAACGCCAGCAACGCGGCCTTTTTACGGTTCCTGGCCTT
TTGCTGGCCTTTTGCTCACATG
Features (pLannotate 1.2.2; 23 found; start..end, strand, type, name):
     13..40      +  repeat_region  AAV2 ITR (fragment): inverted terminal repeat of adeno-associated virus serotype 2 inverted
     69..96      +  repeat_region  AAV2 ITR (fragment): inverted terminal repeat of adeno-associated virus serotype 2 inverted
    159..225     +  CDS            small t antigen (fragment): SV40 (simian virus 40) small t antigen
    232..1410    +  promoter       EF-1α promoter: strong constitutive promoter for human elongation factor EF-1α
   1417..1434    +  misc_feature   MCS (fragment): pUC18/19 multiple cloning site
   1441..1474    +  protein_bind   lox2272: Cre-mediated recombination occurs in the 8-bp core sequence (GGATACTT). lox2272 sites are compatible with each other, but incompatible with loxP or loxN sites (Lee and Saito, 1988). Cre recombinase
   1475..1524    -  intron         β-globin intron (fragment): internally truncated intron from human β-globin
   1525..1558    +  protein_bind   loxP: Cre-mediated recombination occurs in the 8-bp core sequence (GCATACAT). Cre recombinase
   1570..2289    -  CDS            EYFP: enhanced YFP mammalian codon-optimized
   2302..2335    -  protein_bind   lox2272: Cre-mediated recombination occurs in the 8-bp core sequence (GGATACTT). lox2272 sites are compatible with each other, but incompatible with loxP or loxN sites (Lee and Saito, 1988). Cre recombinase
   2336..2385    -  intron         β-globin intron (fragment): internally truncated intron from human β-globin
   2386..2419    -  protein_bind   loxP: Cre-mediated recombination occurs in the 8-bp core sequence (GCATACAT). Cre recombinase
   2420..2444    +  misc_feature   MCS (fragment): pBluescript multiple cloning site
   2444..3032    +  misc_feature   WPRE: woodchuck hepatitis virus posttranscriptional regulatory element
   3064..3540    +  polyA_signal   hGH poly(A) signal: human growth hormone polyadenylation signal
   3580..3720    +  repeat_region  AAV2 ITR: inverted terminal repeat of adeno-associated virus serotype 2 inverted
   3725..3776    -  misc_feature   bom (fragment): basis of mobility region from pBR322
   3795..4250    +  rep_origin     f1 ori (sequence partly withheld): f1 bacteriophage origin of replication; arrow indicates direction of (+) strand synthesis
   4251..4300    -  misc_feature   bom (fragment): basis of mobility region from pBR322
   4402..4437    -  CDS            rop (fragment): Rop protein, which maintains plasmids at low copy number; rop
   4532..4636    +  promoter       AmpR promoter: bla
   4637..5497    +  CDS            AmpR: β-lactamase; bla; confers resistance to ampicillin, carbenicillin, and related antibiotics
   5668..6256    +  rep_origin     ori: high-copy-number ColE1/pMB1/pBR322/pUC origin of replication
