[The description below was written by a language model from this plasmid's Addgene catalogue record and pLannotate feature annotations shown in this document.]
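Description:
EK0312 pAAV-EF1a-DIO-EYFP-WPRE-HGHpA is an adeno-associated virus transfer plasmid built on the Stratagene pAAV backbone, designed for mammalian expression of a Cre-dependent EYFP reporter. The 6.3 kb plasmid is maintained in bacteria through a ColE1/pUC-type origin and selected with ampicillin via the bla gene; an f1 phage origin is also present. Although the annotated origin is of the high-copy type, the record lists the plasmid as low copy. The expression cassette is flanked by AAV2 inverted terminal repeats, which direct replication and packaging of the intervening DNA into AAV particles. The 3′ ITR is annotated in full, whereas only short ITR fragments are detected at the 5′ end of the sequenced record. This may reflect how hard these repeats are to sequence and annotate rather than a true truncation.

Between the ITRs, the human EF-1α promoter drives a double-floxed inverted open reading frame (DIO) cassette. The mammalian codon-optimized EYFP coding sequence sits in the antisense orientation relative to the promoter and is bracketed by pairs of lox2272 and loxP sites arranged in opposing orientations. Because the two lox variants are mutually incompatible, Cre first inverts the cassette through one pair and then excises one site of the other pair, locking EYFP in the sense orientation so that fluorescence appears only in cells containing Cre. A WPRE downstream enhances transcript stability and expression, and the human growth hormone polyadenylation signal terminates the transcript. The short small t antigen, β-globin intron, bom, rop and multiple cloning site fragments called by the annotation tool are probably spacer or backbone remnants rather than functional elements. The record describes the construct as a Cre reporter with EYFP output, deposited with work on programmable RNA sensing by ADAR editing.
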