Addgene plasmid #191148: EK0312 pAAV-EF1a-DIO-EYFP-WPRE-HGHpA
Purpose: AAV expression of a Cre reporter with EYFP output
Depositing lab: Xiaojing Gao. Depositing organization: Stanford University. Publication: Modular, programmable RNA sensing using ADAR editing in living cells. Kaseniit KE, Katz N, Kolber NS, Call CC, Wengier DL, Cody WB, Sattely ES, Gao XJ. Nat Biotechnol. 2022 Oct 5. pii: 10.1038/s41587-022-01493-x. doi: 10.1038/s41587-022-01493-x. PubMed 36198772.
Backbone
  Vector backbone: pAAV
  Backbone manufacturer: Stratagene
  Vector type: Mammalian Expression, AAV
Growth in bacteria
  Bacterial resistance: Ampicillin, 100 μg/mL
  Growth temperature: 30°C
  Growth strain: NEB Stable
  Copy number: Low Copy
Gene/Insert
  Gene/Insert name: DIO-EYFP
  Species: Synthetic
  Mutation: WT
  Promoter: hEF1a
  Cloning method: Unknown
  Sequencing primers: 5′ EF1a-F
Terms and licenses: Academic/Nonprofit Terms; Industry Terms: Not Available to Industry
Depositor comments: Derived from a gift from prof. Liqun Luo. Please visit https://www.biorxiv.org/content/10.1101/2022.01.28.478207v1 for bioRxiv preprint.
How to cite: EK0312 pAAV-EF1a-DIO-EYFP-WPRE-HGHpA was a gift from Xiaojing Gao (Addgene plasmid # 191148 ; http://n2t.net/addgene:191148 ; RRID:Addgene_191148)
